Addgene plasmid #78061: INSRR gRNA (BRDN0001149046)
Purpose: 3rd generation lentiviral gRNA plasmid targeting human INSRR
Depositing lab: John Doench & David Root. Depositing organization: Broad Institute. Publication: Optimized sgRNA design to maximize activity and minimize off-target effects of CRISPR-Cas9. Doench JG, Fusi N, Sullender M, Hegde M, Vaimberg EW, Donovan KF, Smith I, Tothova Z, Wilen C, Orchard R, Virgin HW, Listgarten J, Root DE. Nat Biotechnol. 2016 Jan 18. doi: 10.1038/nbt.3437. PubMed 26780180.
Backbone
  Vector backbone: lentiGuide-Puro
  Backbone manufacturer: Zhang Lab (Addgene plasmid # 52963)
  Vector type: Mammalian Expression, Lentiviral, CRISPR
  Selectable markers: Puromycin
Growth in bacteria
  Bacterial resistance: Ampicillin, 100 μg/mL
  Growth temperature: 37°C
  Growth strain: DH5alpha
  Copy number: High Copy
Gene/Insert
  Gene/Insert name: INSRR (alt names: INSRR; NM_014215.2)
  gRNA/shRNA sequence: GATGCCACATCTGCGTGACG
  Species: H. sapiens (human)
  Entrez Gene: INSRR (a.k.a. IRR)
  Promoter: hU6
  Cloning method: Unknown
  Sequencing primers: 5′ U6-F; 3′ pS2-R
Terms and licenses: Academic/Nonprofit Terms; Industry Terms: Not Available to Industry
Depositor comments: The gRNA was designed to target the following Genbank reference sequence(s): NM_014215.2. Note that this plasmid does NOT contain Cas9. It should be used in conjunction with lentiCas9-Blast (Addgene #52962) or otherwise with cell lines already expressing Cas9. Browse the full kinome gRNA library at http://www.addgene.org/pooled-library/broadgpp-human-kinome/ or visit http://www.broadinstitute.org/rnai/public/ for detailed protocols and information.
How to cite: INSRR gRNA (BRDN0001149046) was a gift from John Doench & David Root (Addgene plasmid # 78061 ; http://n2t.net/addgene:78061 ; RRID:Addgene_78061)
