[The description below was written by a language model from this plasmid's Addgene catalogue record and pLannotate feature annotations shown in this document.]
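Description:
INSRR gRNA (BRDN0001149046) is a third-generation lentiviral CRISPR guide plasmid built on the lentiGuide-Puro backbone and designed to target the human insulin receptor-related receptor gene, INSRR (also known as IRR). It is about 8.3 kb, replicates in E. coli from a high-copy ColE1/pUC-type origin and is selected with ampicillin through the bla gene. The backbone also carries an f1 origin, an SV40 origin and poly(A) signal, and remnants of a lac/T7/T3 cloning region.

The transfer cassette starts with an RSV promoter fused to a truncated HIV-1 5' LTR, which makes genomic RNA production Tat-independent. It ends with a ΔU3 self-inactivating 3' LTR. Between the two lie the Ψ packaging signal with a partial gag sequence, the Rev response element for Rev-dependent nuclear export, and a cPPT/CTS, which aids nuclear import of the viral genome. A human U6 RNA polymerase III promoter drives the INSRR-specific spacer, which is fused to the Streptococcus pyogenes Cas9 guide RNA scaffold. Downstream, an EF-1α core promoter with its intron A expresses puromycin N-acetyltransferase so that transduced mammalian cells can be selected, and a WPRE follows to enhance transcript expression.

The plasmid does not encode Cas9, so it must be paired with a separate Cas9 vector or used in cells that already express the nuclease. It belongs to a human kinome guide collection, with guides chosen under optimized rules for high on-target activity and low off-target effects. It is suited to knocking out INSRR in human cells after lentiviral delivery.
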