Features (pLannotate 1.2.2; 29 found; start..end, strand, type, name):
     14..80      +  CDS            small t antigen (fragment): SV40 (simian virus 40) small t antigen
    106..317     +  promoter       EF-1α core promoter: core promoter for human elongation factor EF-1α
    318..1256    +  intron         EF-1α intron A: intron upstream of the start codon of human EF-1α
   1278..1877    +  CDS            PuroR (fragment): puromycin N-acetyltransferase; pac from Streptomyces; confers resistance to puromycin
   1893..2481    +  misc_feature   WPRE: woodchuck hepatitis virus posttranscriptional regulatory element
   2532..2551    +  misc_feature   cPPT/CTS (fragment): central polypurine tract and central termination sequence of HIV-1
   2553..2786    +  LTR            3' LTR (ΔU3): self-inactivating 3' long terminal repeat (LTR) from HIV-1
   2864..2985    +  polyA_signal   SV40 poly(A) signal: SV40 polyadenylation signal
   3025..3160    +  rep_origin     SV40 ori: SV40 origin of replication
   3181..3199    -  promoter       T7 promoter: promoter for bacteriophage T7 RNA polymerase
   3207..3362    +  CDS            lacZα (fragment): LacZα fragment of β-galactosidase; lacZ fragment
   3367..3795    +  rep_origin     f1 ori (sequence partly withheld): f1 bacteriophage origin of replication; arrow indicates direction of (+) strand synthesis
   3848..3952    +  promoter       AmpR promoter: bla
   3953..4813    +  CDS            AmpR: β-lactamase; bla; confers resistance to ampicillin, carbenicillin, and related antibiotics
   4984..5572    +  rep_origin     ori: high-copy-number ColE1/pMB1/pBR322/pUC origin of replication
   5755..5847    +  CDS            lacI (fragment): lac repressor; lacI; The lac repressor binds to the lac operator to inhibit transcription in E. coli. This inhibition can be relieved by adding lactose or isopropyl-β-D-thiogalactopyranoside (IPTG).
   5860..5881    +  protein_bind   CAP binding site: CAP binding activates transcription in the presence of cAMP. E. coli catabolite activator protein
   5896..5926    +  promoter       lac promoter: promoter for the E. coli lac operon
   5934..5950    +  protein_bind   lac operator: The lac repressor binds to the lac operator to inhibit transcription in E. coli. This inhibition can be relieved by adding lactose or isopropyl-β-D-thiogalactopyranoside (IPTG). lac repressor encoded by lacI
   5995..6013    +  promoter       T3 promoter: promoter for bacteriophage T3 RNA polymerase
   6041..6267    +  promoter       RSV promoter: Rous sarcoma virus enhancer/promoter
   6268..6448    +  LTR            5' LTR (truncated): truncated 5' long terminal repeat (LTR) from HIV-1
   6495..6620    +  misc_feature   HIV-1 Ψ: packaging signal of human immunodeficiency virus type 1
   6604..6967    +  CDS            HIV-1 gag (fragment): gag protein from human immunodeficiency virus 1; gag
   7113..7346    +  misc_feature   RRE: The Rev response element (RRE) of HIV-1 allows for Rev-dependent mRNA export from the nucleus to the cytoplasm.
   7723..7749    +  CDS            Rev (fragment): human immunodeficiency virus 1 (HIV-1) Rev protein; rev; enhances nuclear export of unspliced and incompletely spliced viral mRNAs
   7753..7993    +  promoter       U6 promoter: RNA polymerase III promoter for human U6 snRNA
   8023..8098    +  misc_RNA       gRNA scaffold: guide RNA scaffold for the Streptococcus pyogenes CRISPR/Cas9 system
   8154..8271    +  misc_feature   cPPT/CTS: central polypurine tract and central termination sequence of HIV-1
>Addgene plasmid #78061 | INSRR gRNA (BRDN0001149046) | addgene full sequence | sequence record 188916 | Addgene Assembled Sequence
CCCGGGTGCAAAGATGGATAAAGTTTTAAACAGAGAGGAATCTTTGCAGCTAATGGACCTTCTAGGTCTT
GAAAGGAGTGGGAATTGGCTCCGGTGCCCGTCAGTGGGCAGAGCGCACATCGCCCACAGTCCCCGAGAAG
TTGGGGGGAGGGGTCGGCAATTGATCCGGTGCCTAGAGAAGGTGGCGCGGGGTAAACTGGGAAAGTGATG
TCGTGTACTGGCTCCGCCTTTTTCCCGAGGGTGGGGGAGAACCGTATATAAGTGCAGTAGTCGCCGTGAA
CGTTCTTTTTCGCAACGGGTTTGCCGCCAGAACACAGGTAAGTGCCGTGTGTGGTTCCCGCGGGCCTGGC
CTCTTTACGGGTTATGGCCCTTGCGTGCCTTGAATTACTTCCACCTGGCTGCAGTACGTGATTCTTGATC
CCGAGCTTCGGGTTGGAAGTGGGTGGGAGAGTTCGAGGCCTTGCGCTTAAGGAGCCCCTTCGCCTCGTGC
TTGAGTTGAGGCCTGGCCTGGGCGCTGGGGCCGCCGCGTGCGAATCTGGTGGCACCTTCGCGCCTGTCTC
GCTGCTTTCGATAAGTCTCTAGCCATTTAAAATTTTTGATGACCTGCTGCGACGCTTTTTTTCTGGCAAG
ATAGTCTTGTAAATGCGGGCCAAGATCTGCACACTGGTATTTCGGTTTTTGGGGCCGCGGGCGGCGACGG
GGCCCGTGCGTCCCAGCGCACATGTTCGGCGAGGCGGGGCCTGCGAGCGCGGCCACCGAGAATCGGACGG
GGGTAGTCTCAAGCTGGCCGGCCTGCTCTGGTGCCTGGCCTCGCGCCGCCGTGTATCGCCCCGCCCTGGG
CGGCAAGGCTGGCCCGGTCGGCACCAGTTGCGTGAGCGGAAAGATGGCCGCTTCCCGGCCCTGCTGCAGG
GAGCTCAAAATGGAGGACGCGGCGCTCGGGAGAGCGGGCGGGTGAGTCACCCACACAAAGGAAAAGGGCC
TTTCCGTCCTCAGCCGTCGCTTCATGTGACTCCACGGAGTACCGGGCGCCGTCCAGGCACCTCGATTAGT
TCTCGAGCTTTTGGAGTACGTCGTCTTTAGGTTGGGGGGAGGGGTTTTATGCGATGGAGTTTCCCCACAC
TGAGTGGGTGGAGACTGAAGTTAGGCCAGCTTGGCACTTGATGTAATTCTCCTTGGAATTTGCCCTTTTT
GAGTTTGGATCTTGGTTCATTCTCAAGCCTCAGACAGTGGTTCAAAGTTTTTTTCTTCCATTTCAGGTGT
CGTGACGTACGGCCACCATGACCGAGTACAAGCCCACGGTGCGCCTCGCCACCCGCGACGACGTCCCCAG
GGCCGTACGCACCCTCGCCGCCGCGTTCGCCGACTACCCCGCCACGCGCCACACCGTCGATCCGGACCGC
CACATCGAGCGGGTCACCGAGCTGCAAGAACTCTTCCTCACGCGCGTCGGGCTCGACATCGGCAAGGTGT
GGGTCGCGGACGACGGCGCCGCCGTGGCGGTCTGGACCACGCCGGAGAGCGTCGAAGCGGGGGCGGTGTT
CGCCGAGATCGGCCCGCGCATGGCCGAGTTGAGCGGTTCCCGGCTGGCCGCGCAGCAACAGATGGAAGGC
CTCCTGGCGCCGCACCGGCCCAAGGAGCCCGCGTGGTTCCTGGCCACCGTCGGAGTCTCGCCCGACCACC
AGGGCAAGGGTCTGGGCAGCGCCGTCGTGCTCCCCGGAGTGGAGGCGGCCGAGCGCGCCGGGGTGCCCGC
CTTCCTGGAGACCTCCGCGCCCCGCAACCTCCCCTTCTACGAGCGGCTCGGCTTCACCGTCACCGCCGAC
GTCGAGGTGCCCGAAGGACCGCGCACCTGGTGCATGACCCGCAAGCCCGGTGCCTGAACGCGTTAAGTCG
ACAATCAACCTCTGGATTACAAAATTTGTGAAAGATTGACTGGTATTCTTAACTATGTTGCTCCTTTTAC
GCTATGTGGATACGCTGCTTTAATGCCTTTGTATCATGCTATTGCTTCCCGTATGGCTTTCATTTTCTCC
TCCTTGTATAAATCCTGGTTGCTGTCTCTTTATGAGGAGTTGTGGCCCGTTGTCAGGCAACGTGGCGTGG
TGTGCACTGTGTTTGCTGACGCAACCCCCACTGGTTGGGGCATTGCCACCACCTGTCAGCTCCTTTCCGG
GACTTTCGCTTTCCCCCTCCCTATTGCCACGGCGGAACTCATCGCCGCCTGCCTTGCCCGCTGCTGGACA
GGGGCTCGGCTGTTGGGCACTGACAATTCCGTGGTGTTGTCGGGGAAATCATCGTCCTTTCCTTGGCTGC
TCGCCTGTGTTGCCACCTGGATTCTGCGCGGGACGTCCTTCTGCTACGTCCCTTCGGCCCTCAATCCAGC
GGACCTTCCTTCCCGCGGCCTGCTGCCGGCTCTGCGGCCTCTTCCGCGTCTTCGCCTTCGCCCTCAGACG
AGTCGGATCTCCCTTTGGGCCGCCTCCCCGCGTCGACTTTAAGACCAATGACTTACAAGGCAGCTGTAGA
TCTTAGCCACTTTTTAAAAGAAAAGGGGGGACTGGAAGGGCTAATTCACTCCCAACGAAGACAAGATCTG
CTTTTTGCTTGTACTGGGTCTCTCTGGTTAGACCAGATCTGAGCCTGGGAGCTCTCTGGCTAACTAGGGA
ACCCACTGCTTAAGCCTCAATAAAGCTTGCCTTGAGTGCTTCAAGTAGTGTGTGCCCGTCTGTTGTGTGA
CTCTGGTAACTAGAGATCCCTCAGACCCTTTTAGTCAGTGTGGAAAATCTCTAGCAGTACGTATAGTAGT
TCATGTCATCTTATTATTCAGTATTTATAACTTGCAAAGAAATGAATATCAGAGAGTGAGAGGAACTTGT
TTATTGCAGCTTATAATGGTTACAAATAAAGCAATAGCATCACAAATTTCACAAATAAAGCATTTTTTTC
ACTGCATTCTAGTTGTGGTTTGTCCAAACTCATCAATGTATCTTATCATGTCTGGCTCTAGCTATCCCGC
CCCTAACTCCGCCCATCCCGCCCCTAACTCCGCCCAGTTCCGCCCATTCTCCGCCCCATGGCTGACTAAT
TTTTTTTATTTATGCAGAGGCCGAGGCCGCCTCGGCCTCTGAGCTATTCCAGAAGTAGTGAGGAGGCTTT
TTTGGAGGCCTAGGGACGTACCCAATTCGCCCTATAGTGAGTCGTATTACGCGCGCTCACTGGCCGTCGT
TTTACAACGTCGTGACTGGGAAAACCCTGGCGTTACCCAACTTAATCGCCTTGCAGCACATCCCCCTTTC
GCCAGCTGGCGTAATAGCGAAGAGGCCCGCACCGATCGCCCTTCCCAACAGTTGCGCAGCCTGAATGGCG
AATGGG
[124 nt withheld, positions 3367-3490]
C
[91 nt withheld, positions 3492-3582]
A
[49 nt withheld, positions 3584-3632]
CCTTTGACGTTGGAGTCCACGTTCTTT
[37 nt withheld, positions 3660-3696]
ACCCTATCTCGGTCTATTCTTTTGATTTATAAGGGATTTTGCCGATTTCGGCCTATTGGTTAAAAAATGA
GCTGATTTAACAAAAATTTAACGCGAATTTTAACAAAATATTAACGCTTACAATTTAGGTGGCACTTTTC
GGGGAAATGTGCGCGGAACCCCTATTTGTTTATTTTTCTAAATACATTCAAATATGTATCCGCTCATGAG
ACAATAACCCTGATAAATGCTTCAATAATATTGAAAAAGGAAGAGTATGAGTATTCAACATTTCCGTGTC
GCCCTTATTCCCTTTTTTGCGGCATTTTGCCTTCCTGTTTTTGCTCACCCAGAAACGCTGGTGAAAGTAA
AAGATGCTGAAGATCAGTTGGGTGCACGAGTGGGTTACATCGAACTGGATCTCAACAGCGGTAAGATCCT
TGAGAGTTTTCGCCCCGAAGAACGTTTTCCAATGATGAGCACTTTTAAAGTTCTGCTATGTGGCGCGGTA
TTATCCCGTATTGACGCCGGGCAAGAGCAACTCGGTCGCCGCATACACTATTCTCAGAATGACTTGGTTG
AGTACTCACCAGTCACAGAAAAGCATCTTACGGATGGCATGACAGTAAGAGAATTATGCAGTGCTGCCAT
AACCATGAGTGATAACACTGCGGCCAACTTACTTCTGACAACGATCGGAGGACCGAAGGAGCTAACCGCT
TTTTTGCACAACATGGGGGATCATGTAACTCGCCTTGATCGTTGGGAACCGGAGCTGAATGAAGCCATAC
CAAACGACGAGCGTGACACCACGATGCCTGTAGCAATGGCAACAACGTTGCGCAAACTATTAACTGGCGA
ACTACTTACTCTAGCTTCCCGGCAACAATTAATAGACTGGATGGAGGCGGATAAAGTTGCAGGACCACTT
CTGCGCTCGGCCCTTCCGGCTGGCTGGTTTATTGCTGATAAATCTGGAGCCGGTGAGCGTGGGTCTCGCG
GTATCATTGCAGCACTGGGGCCAGATGGTAAGCCCTCCCGTATCGTAGTTATCTACACGACGGGGAGTCA
GGCAACTATGGATGAACGAAATAGACAGATCGCTGAGATAGGTGCCTCACTGATTAAGCATTGGTAACTG
TCAGACCAAGTTTACTCATATATACTTTAGATTGATTTAAAACTTCATTTTTAATTTAAAAGGATCTAGG
TGAAGATCCTTTTTGATAATCTCATGACCAAAATCCCTTAACGTGAGTTTTCGTTCCACTGAGCGTCAGA
CCCCGTAGAAAAGATCAAAGGATCTTCTTGAGATCCTTTTTTTCTGCGCGTAATCTGCTGCTTGCAAACA
AAAAAACCACCGCTACCAGCGGTGGTTTGTTTGCCGGATCAAGAGCTACCAACTCTTTTTCCGAAGGTAA
CTGGCTTCAGCAGAGCGCAGATACCAAATACTGTTCTTCTAGTGTAGCCGTAGTTAGGCCACCACTTCAA
GAACTCTGTAGCACCGCCTACATACCTCGCTCTGCTAATCCTGTTACCAGTGGCTGCTGCCAGTGGCGAT
AAGTCGTGTCTTACCGGGTTGGACTCAAGACGATAGTTACCGGATAAGGCGCAGCGGTCGGGCTGAACGG
GGGGTTCGTGCACACAGCCCAGCTTGGAGCGAACGACCTACACCGAACTGAGATACCTACAGCGTGAGCT
ATGAGAAAGCGCCACGCTTCCCGAAGGGAGAAAGGCGGACAGGTATCCGGTAAGCGGCAGGGTCGGAACA
GGAGAGCGCACGAGGGAGCTTCCAGGGGGAAACGCCTGGTATCTTTATAGTCCTGTCGGGTTTCGCCACC
TCTGACTTGAGCGTCGATTTTTGTGATGCTCGTCAGGGGGGCGGAGCCTATGGAAAAACGCCAGCAACGC
GGCCTTTTTACGGTTCCTGGCCTTTTGCTGGCCTTTTGCTCACATGTTCTTTCCTGCGTTATCCCCTGAT
TCTGTGGATAACCGTATTACCGCCTTTGAGTGAGCTGATACCGCTCGCCGCAGCCGAACGACCGAGCGCA
GCGAGTCAGTGAGCGAGGAAGCGGAAGAGCGCCCAATACGCAAACCGCCTCTCCCCGCGCGTTGGCCGAT
TCATTAATGCAGCTGGCACGACAGGTTTCCCGACTGGAAAGCGGGCAGTGAGCGCAACGCAATTAATGTG
AGTTAGCTCACTCATTAGGCACCCCAGGCTTTACACTTTATGCTTCCGGCTCGTATGTTGTGTGGAATTG
TGAGCGGATAACAATTTCACACAGGAAACAGCTATGACCATGATTACGCCAAGCGCGCAATTAACCCTCA
CTAAAGGGAACAAAAGCTGGAGCTGCAAGCTTAATGTAGTCTTATGCAATACTCTTGTAGTCTTGCAACA
TGGTAACGATGAGTTAGCAACATGCCTTACAAGGAGAGAAAAAGCACCGTGCATGCCGATTGGTGGAAGT
AAGGTGGTACGATCGTGCCTTATTAGGAAGGCAACAGACGGGTCTGACATGGATTGGACGAACCACTGAA
TTGCCGCATTGCAGAGATATTGTATTTAAGTGCCTAGCTCGATACATAAACGGGTCTCTCTGGTTAGACC
AGATCTGAGCCTGGGAGCTCTCTGGCTAACTAGGGAACCCACTGCTTAAGCCTCAATAAAGCTTGCCTTG
AGTGCTTCAAGTAGTGTGTGCCCGTCTGTTGTGTGACTCTGGTAACTAGAGATCCCTCAGACCCTTTTAG
TCAGTGTGGAAAATCTCTAGCAGTGGCGCCCGAACAGGGACTTGAAAGCGAAAGGGAAACCAGAGGAGCT
CTCTCGACGCAGGACTCGGCTTGCTGAAGCGCGCACGGCAAGAGGCGAGGGGCGGCGACTGGTGAGTACG
CCAAAAATTTTGACTAGCGGAGGCTAGAAGGAGAGAGATGGGTGCGAGAGCGTCAGTATTAAGCGGGGGA
GAATTAGATCGCGATGGGAAAAAATTCGGTTAAGGCCAGGGGGAAAGAAAAAATATAAATTAAAACATAT
AGTATGGGCAAGCAGGGAGCTAGAACGATTCGCAGTTAATCCTGGCCTGTTAGAAACATCAGAAGGCTGT
AGACAAATACTGGGACAGCTACAACCATCCCTTCAGACAGGATCAGAAGAACTTAGATCATTATATAATA
CAGTAGCAACCCTCTATTGTGTGCATCAAAGGATAGAGATAAAAGACACCAAGGAAGCTTTAGACAAGAT
AGAGGAAGAGCAAAACAAAAGTAAGACCACCGCACAGCAAGCGGCCGCTGATCTTCAGACCTGGAGGAGG
AGATATGAGGGACAATTGGAGAAGTGAATTATATAAATATAAAGTAGTAAAAATTGAACCATTAGGAGTA
GCACCCACCAAGGCAAAGAGAAGAGTGGTGCAGAGAGAAAAAAGAGCAGTGGGAATAGGAGCTTTGTTCC
TTGGGTTCTTGGGAGCAGCAGGAAGCACTATGGGCGCAGCGTCAATGACGCTGACGGTACAGGCCAGACA
ATTATTGTCTGGTATAGTGCAGCAGCAGAACAATTTGCTGAGGGCTATTGAGGCGCAACAGCATCTGTTG
CAACTCACAGTCTGGGGCATCAAGCAGCTCCAGGCAAGAATCCTGGCTGTGGAAAGATACCTAAAGGATC
AACAGCTCCTGGGGATTTGGGGTTGCTCTGGAAAACTCATTTGCACCACTGCTGTGCCTTGGAATGCTAG
TTGGAGTAATAAATCTCTGGAACAGATTTGGAATCACACGACCTGGATGGAGTGGGACAGAGAAATTAAC
AATTACACAAGCTTAATACACTCCTTAATTGAAGAATCGCAAAACCAGCAAGAAAAGAATGAACAAGAAT
TATTGGAATTAGATAAATGGGCAAGTTTGTGGAATTGGTTTAACATAACAAATTGGCTGTGGTATATAAA
ATTATTCATAATGATAGTAGGAGGCTTGGTAGGTTTAAGAATAGTTTTTGCTGTACTTTCTATAGTGAAT
AGAGTTAGGCAGGGATATTCACCATTATCGTTTCAGACCCACCTCCCAACCCCGAGGGGACCCAGAGAGG
GCCTATTTCCCATGATTCCTTCATATTTGCATATACGATACAAGGCTGTTAGAGAGATAATTAGAATTAA
TTTGACTGTAAACACAAAGATATTAGTACAAAATACGTGACGTAGAAAGTAATAATTTCTTGGGTAGTTT
GCAGTTTTAAAATTATGTTTTAAAATGGACTATCATATGCTTACCGTAACTTGAAAGTATTTCGATTTCT
TGGCTTTATATATCTTGTGGAAAGGACGAAACACCGGATGCCACATCTGCGTGACGGTTTTAGAGCTAGA
AATAGCAAGTTAAAATAAGGCTAGTCCGTTATCAACTTGAAAAAGTGGCACCGAGTCGGTGCTTTTTTAA
GCTTGGCGTAACTAGATCTTGAGACAAATGGCAGTATTCATCCACAATTTTAAAAGAAAAGGGGGGATTG
GGGGGTACAGTGCAGGGGAAAGAATAGTAGACATAATAGCAACAGACATACAAACTAAAGAATTACAAAA
ACAAATTACAAAAATTCAAAATTTTCGGGTTTATTACAGGGACAGCAGAGATCCACTTTGGCGCCGGCTC
GAGGGGG
