>Addgene plasmid #78061 | INSRR gRNA (BRDN0001149046) | depositor partial sequence | sequence record 145520 | Target Sequence
GATGCCACATCTGCGTGACG
