>Addgene plasmid #78061 | INSRR gRNA (BRDN0001149046) | addgene partial sequence | sequence record 188915 | hU6-F
GTAGAAAGTAATAATTTCTTGGGTAGTTTGCAGTTTTAAAATTATGTTTTAAAATGGACTATCATATGCT
TACCGTAACTTGAAAGTATTTCGATTTCTTGGCTTTATATATCTTGTGGAAAGGACGAAACACCGGATGC
CACATCTGCGTGACGGTTTTAGAGCTAGAAATAGCAAGTTAAAATAAGGCTAGTCCGTTATCAACTTGAA
AAAGTGGCACCGAGTCGGTGCTTTTTTAAGCTTGGCGTAACTAGATCTTGAGACAAATGGCAGTATTCAT
CCACAATTTTAAAAGAAAAGGGGGGATTGGGGGGTACAGTGCAGGGGAAAGAATAGTAGACATAATAGCA
ACAGACATACAAACTAAAGAATTACAAAAACAAATTACAAAAATTCAAAATTTTCGGGTTTATTACAGGG
ACAGCAGAGATCCACTTTGGCGCCGGCTCGAGGGGGCCCGGGTGCAAAGATGGATAAAGTTTTAAACAGA
GAGGAATCTTTGCAGCTAATGGACCTTCTAGGTCTTGAAAGGAGTGGGAATTGGCTCCGGTGCCCGTCAG
TGGGCAGAGC
